>Addgene plasmid #69982 | pY010 (pcDNA3.1-hAsCpf1) | addgene full sequence | sequence record 202532 | Addgene NGS Result
GACGGATCGGGAGATCTCCCGATCCCCTATGGTGCACTCTCAGTACAATCTGCTCTGATGCCGCATAGTT
AAGCCAGTATCTGCTCCCTGCTTGTGTGTTGGAGGTCGCTGAGTAGTGCGCGAGCAAAATTTAAGCTACA
ACAAGGCAAGGCTTGACCGACAATTGCATGAAGAATCTGCTTAGGGTTAGGCGTTTTGCGCTGCTTCGCG
ATGTACGGGCCAGATATACGCGTTGACATTGATTATTGACTAGTTATTAATAGTAATCAATTACGGGGTC
ATTAGTTCATAGCCCATATATGGAGTTCCGCGTTACATAACTTACGGTAAATGGCCCGCCTGGCTGACCG
CCCAACGACCCCCGCCCATTGACGTCAATAATGACGTATGTTCCCATAGTAACGCCAATAGGGACTTTCC
ATTGACGTCAATGGGTGGAGTATTTACGGTAAACTGCCCACTTGGCAGTACATCAAGTGTATCATATGCC
AAGTACGCCCCCTATTGACGTCAATGACGGTAAATGGCCCGCCTGGCATTATGCCCAGTACATGACCTTA
TGGGACTTTCCTACTTGGCAGTACATCTACGTATTAGTCATCGCTATTACCATGGTGATGCGGTTTTGGC
AGTACATCAATGGGCGTGGATAGCGGTTTGACTCACGGGGATTTCCAAGTCTCCACCCCATTGACGTCAA
TGGGAGTTTGTTTTGGCACCAAAATCAACGGGACTTTCCAAAATGTCGTAACAACTCCGCCCCATTGACG
CAAATGGGCGGTAGGCGTGTACGGTGGGAGGTCTATATAAGCAGAGCTCTCTGGCTAACTAGAGAACCCA
CTGCTTACTGGCTTATCGAAATTAATACGACTCACTATAGGGAGACCCAAGCTGGCTAGCGTTTAAACTT
AAGCTTGGTACCGCCACCATGACACAGTTCGAGGGCTTTACCAACCTGTATCAGGTGAGCAAGACACTGC
GGTTTGAGCTGATCCCACAGGGCAAGACCCTGAAGCACATCCAGGAGCAGGGCTTCATCGAGGAGGACAA
GGCCCGCAATGATCACTACAAGGAGCTGAAGCCCATCATCGATCGGATCTACAAGACCTATGCCGACCAG
TGCCTGCAGCTGGTGCAGCTGGATTGGGAGAACCTGAGCGCCGCCATCGACTCCTATAGAAAGGAGAAAA
CCGAGGAGACAAGGAACGCCCTGATCGAGGAGCAGGCCACATATCGCAATGCCATCCACGACTACTTCAT
CGGCCGGACAGACAACCTGACCGATGCCATCAATAAGAGACACGCCGAGATCTACAAGGGCCTGTTCAAG
GCCGAGCTGTTTAATGGCAAGGTGCTGAAGCAGCTGGGCACCGTGACCACAACCGAGCACGAGAACGCCC
TGCTGCGGAGCTTCGACAAGTTTACAACCTACTTCTCCGGCTTTTATGAGAACAGGAAGAACGTGTTCAG
CGCCGAGGATATCAGCACAGCCATCCCACACCGCATCGTGCAGGACAACTTCCCCAAGTTTAAGGAGAAT
TGTCACATCTTCACACGCCTGATCACCGCCGTGCCCAGCCTGCGGGAGCACTTTGAGAACGTGAAGAAGG
CCATCGGCATCTTCGTGAGCACCTCCATCGAGGAGGTGTTTTCCTTCCCTTTTTATAACCAGCTGCTGAC
ACAGACCCAGATCGACCTGTATAACCAGCTGCTGGGAGGAATCTCTCGGGAGGCAGGCACCGAGAAGATC
AAGGGCCTGAACGAGGTGCTGAATCTGGCCATCCAGAAGAATGATGAGACAGCCCACATCATCGCCTCCC
TGCCACACAGATTCATCCCCCTGTTTAAGCAGATCCTGTCCGATAGGAACACCCTGTCTTTCATCCTGGA
GGAGTTTAAGAGCGACGAGGAAGTGATCCAGTCCTTCTGCAAGTACAAGACACTGCTGAGAAACGAGAAC
GTGCTGGAGACAGCCGAGGCCCTGTTTAACGAGCTGAACAGCATCGACCTGACACACATCTTCATCAGCC
ACAAGAAGCTGGAGACAATCAGCAGCGCCCTGTGCGACCACTGGGATACACTGAGGAATGCCCTGTATGA
GCGGAGAATCTCCGAGCTGACAGGCAAGATCACCAAGTCTGCCAAGGAGAAGGTGCAGCGCAGCCTGAAG
CACGAGGATATCAACCTGCAGGAGATCATCTCTGCCGCAGGCAAGGAGCTGAGCGAGGCCTTCAAGCAGA
AAACCAGCGAGATCCTGTCCCACGCACACGCCGCCCTGGATCAGCCACTGCCTACAACCCTGAAGAAGCA
GGAGGAGAAGGAGATCCTGAAGTCTCAGCTGGACAGCCTGCTGGGCCTGTACCACCTGCTGGACTGGTTT
GCCGTGGATGAGTCCAACGAGGTGGACCCCGAGTTCTCTGCCCGGCTGACCGGCATCAAGCTGGAGATGG
AGCCTTCTCTGAGCTTCTACAACAAGGCCAGAAATTATGCCACCAAGAAGCCCTACTCCGTGGAGAAGTT
CAAGCTGAACTTTCAGATGCCTACACTGGCCTCTGGCTGGGACGTGAATAAGGAGAAGAACAATGGCGCC
ATCCTGTTTGTGAAGAACGGCCTGTACTATCTGGGCATCATGCCAAAGCAGAAGGGCAGGTATAAGGCCC
TGAGCTTCGAGCCCACAGAGAAAACCAGCGAGGGCTTTGATAAGATGTACTATGACTACTTCCCTGATGC
CGCCAAGATGATCCCAAAGTGCAGCACCCAGCTGAAGGCCGTGACAGCCCACTTTCAGACCCACACAACC
CCCATCCTGCTGTCCAACAATTTCATCGAGCCTCTGGAGATCACAAAGGAGATCTACGACCTGAACAATC
CTGAGAAGGAGCCAAAGAAGTTTCAGACAGCCTACGCCAAGAAAACCGGCGACCAGAAGGGCTACAGAGA
GGCCCTGTGCAAGTGGATCGACTTCACAAGGGATTTTCTGTCCAAGTATACCAAGACAACCTCTATCGAT
CTGTCTAGCCTGCGGCCATCCTCTCAGTATAAGGACCTGGGCGAGTACTATGCCGAGCTGAATCCCCTGC
TGTACCACATCAGCTTCCAGAGAATCGCCGAGAAGGAGATCATGGATGCCGTGGAGACAGGCAAGCTGTA
CCTGTTCCAGATCTATAACAAGGACTTTGCCAAGGGCCACCACGGCAAGCCTAATCTGCACACACTGTAT
TGGACCGGCCTGTTTTCTCCAGAGAACCTGGCCAAGACAAGCATCAAGCTGAATGGCCAGGCCGAGCTGT
TCTACCGCCCTAAGTCCAGGATGAAGAGGATGGCACACCGGCTGGGAGAGAAGATGCTGAACAAGAAGCT
GAAGGATCAGAAAACCCCAATCCCCGACACCCTGTACCAGGAGCTGTACGACTATGTGAATCACAGACTG
TCCCACGACCTGTCTGATGAGGCCAGGGCCCTGCTGCCCAACGTGATCACCAAGGAGGTGTCTCACGAGA
TCATCAAGGATAGGCGCTTTACCAGCGACAAGTTCTTTTTCCACGTGCCTATCACACTGAACTATCAGGC
CGCCAATTCCCCATCTAAGTTCAACCAGAGGGTGAATGCCTACCTGAAGGAGCACCCCGAGACACCTATC
ATCGGCATCGATCGGGGCGAGAGAAACCTGATCTATATCACAGTGATCGACTCCACCGGCAAGATCCTGG
AGCAGCGGAGCCTGAACACCATCCAGCAGTTTGATTACCAGAAGAAGCTGGACAACAGGGAGAAGGAGAG
GGTGGCAGCAAGGCAGGCCTGGTCTGTGGTGGGCACAATCAAGGATCTGAAGCAGGGCTATCTGAGCCAG
GTCATCCACGAGATCGTGGACCTGATGATCCACTACCAGGCCGTGGTGGTGCTGGAGAACCTGAATTTCG
GCTTTAAGAGCAAGAGGACCGGCATCGCCGAGAAGGCCGTGTACCAGCAGTTCGAGAAGATGCTGATCGA
TAAGCTGAATTGCCTGGTGCTGAAGGACTATCCAGCAGAGAAAGTGGGAGGCGTGCTGAACCCATACCAG
CTGACAGACCAGTTCACCTCCTTTGCCAAGATGGGCACCCAGTCTGGCTTCCTGTTTTACGTGCCTGCCC
CATATACATCTAAGATCGATCCCCTGACCGGCTTCGTGGACCCCTTCGTGTGGAAAACCATCAAGAATCA
CGAGAGCCGCAAGCACTTCCTGGAGGGCTTCGACTTTCTGCACTACGACGTGAAAACCGGCGACTTCATC
CTGCACTTTAAGATGAACAGAAATCTGTCCTTCCAGAGGGGCCTGCCCGGCTTTATGCCTGCATGGGATA
TCGTGTTCGAGAAGAACGAGACACAGTTTGACGCCAAGGGCACCCCTTTCATCGCCGGCAAGAGAATCGT
GCCAGTGATCGAGAATCACAGATTCACCGGCAGATACCGGGACCTGTATCCTGCCAACGAGCTGATCGCC
CTGCTGGAGGAGAAGGGCATCGTGTTCAGGGATGGCTCCAACATCCTGCCAAAGCTGCTGGAGAATGACG
ATTCTCACGCCATCGACACCATGGTGGCCCTGATCCGCAGCGTGCTGCAGATGCGGAACTCCAATGCCGC
CACAGGCGAGGACTATATCAACAGCCCCGTGCGCGATCTGAATGGCGTGTGCTTCGACTCCCGGTTTCAG
AACCCAGAGTGGCCCATGGACGCCGATGCCAATGGCGCCTACCACATCGCCCTGAAGGGCCAGCTGCTGC
TGAATCACCTGAAGGAGAGCAAGGATCTGAAGCTGCAGAACGGCATCTCCAATCAGGACTGGCTGGCCTA
CATCCAGGAGCTGCGCAACAAAAGGCCGGCGGCCACGAAAAAGGCCGGCCAGGCAAAAAAGAAAAAGGGA
TCCTACCCATACGATGTTCCAGATTACGCTTATCCCTACGACGTGCCTGATTATGCATACCCATATGATG
TCCCCGACTATGCCTAAGAATTCTGCAGATATCCAGCACAGTGGCGGCCGCTCGAGTCTAGAGGGCCCGT
TTAAACCCGCTGATCAGCCTCGACTGTGCCTTCTAGTTGCCAGCCATCTGTTGTTTGCCCCTCCCCCGTG
CCTTCCTTGACCCTGGAAGGTGCCACTCCCACTGTCCTTTCCTAATAAAATGAGGAAATTGCATCGCATT
GTCTGAGTAGGTGTCATTCTATTCTGGGGGGTGGGGTGGGGCAGGACAGCAAGGGGGAGGATTGGGAAGA
CAATAGCAGGCATGCTGGGGATGCGGTGGGCTCTATGGCTTCTGAGGCGGAAAGAACCAGCTGGGGCTCT
AGGGGGTATCCCC
[124 nt withheld, positions 5334-5457]
C
[91 nt withheld, positions 5459-5549]
A
[49 nt withheld, positions 5551-5599]
CCTTTGACGTTGGAGTCCACGTTCTTT
[37 nt withheld, positions 5627-5663]
ACCCTATCTCGGTCTATTCTTTTGATTTATAAGGGATTTTGCCGATTTCGGCCTATTGGTTAAAAAATGA
GCTGATTTAACAAAAATTTAACGCGAATTAATTCTGTGGAATGTGTGTCAGTTAGGGTGTGGAAAGTCCC
CAGGCTCCCCAGCAGGCAGAAGTATGCAAAGCATGCATCTCAATTAGTCAGCAACCAGGTGTGGAAAGTC
CCCAGGCTCCCCAGCAGGCAGAAGTATGCAAAGCATGCATCTCAATTAGTCAGCAACCATAGTCCCGCCC
CTAACTCCGCCCATCCCGCCCCTAACTCCGCCCAGTTCCGCCCATTCTCCGCCCCATGGCTGACTAATTT
TTTTTATTTATGCAGAGGCCGAGGCCGCCTCTGCCTCTGAGCTATTCCAGAAGTAGTGAGGAGGCTTTTT
TGGAGGCCTAGGCTTTTGCAAAAAGCTCCCGGGAGCTTGTATATCCATTTTCGGATCTGATCAAGAGACA
GGATGAGGATCGTTTCGCATGATTGAACAAGATGGATTGCACGCAGGTTCTCCGGCCGCTTGGGTGGAGA
GGCTATTCGGCTATGACTGGGCACAACAGACAATCGGCTGCTCTGATGCCGCCGTGTTCCGGCTGTCAGC
GCAGGGGCGCCCGGTTCTTTTTGTCAAGACCGACCTGTCCGGTGCCCTGAATGAACTGCAGGACGAGGCA
GCGCGGCTATCGTGGCTGGCCACGACGGGCGTTCCTTGCGCAGCTGTGCTCGACGTTGTCACTGAAGCGG
GAAGGGACTGGCTGCTATTGGGCGAAGTGCCGGGGCAGGATCTCCTGTCATCTCACCTTGCTCCTGCCGA
GAAAGTATCCATCATGGCTGATGCAATGCGGCGGCTGCATACGCTTGATCCGGCTACCTGCCCATTCGAC
CACCAAGCGAAACATCGCATCGAGCGAGCACGTACTCGGATGGAAGCCGGTCTTGTCGATCAGGATGATC
TGGACGAAGAGCATCAGGGGCTCGCGCCAGCCGAACTGTTCGCCAGGCTCAAGGCGCGCATGCCCGACGG
CGAGGATCTCGTCGTGACCCATGGCGATGCCTGCTTGCCGAATATCATGGTGGAAAATGGCCGCTTTTCT
GGATTCATCGACTGTGGCCGGCTGGGTGTGGCGGACCGCTATCAGGACATAGCGTTGGCTACCCGTGATA
TTGCTGAAGAGCTTGGCGGCGAATGGGCTGACCGCTTCCTCGTGCTTTACGGTATCGCCGCTCCCGATTC
GCAGCGCATCGCCTTCTATCGCCTTCTTGACGAGTTCTTCTGAGCGGGACTCTGGGGTTCGAAATGACCG
ACCAAGCGACGCCCAACCTGCCATCACGAGATTTCGATTCCACCGCCGCCTTCTATGAAAGGTTGGGCTT
CGGAATCGTTTTCCGGGACGCCGGCTGGATGATCCTCCAGCGCGGGGATCTCATGCTGGAGTTCTTCGCC
CACCCCAACTTGTTTATTGCAGCTTATAATGGTTACAAATAAAGCAATAGCATCACAAATTTCACAAATA
AAGCATTTTTTTCACTGCATTCTAGTTGTGGTTTGTCCAAACTCATCAATGTATCTTATCATGTCTGTAT
ACCGTCGACCTCTAGCTAGAGCTTGGCGTAATCATGGTCATAGCTGTTTCCTGTGTGAAATTGTTATCCG
CTCACAATTCCACACAACATACGAGCCGGAAGCATAAAGTGTAAAGCCTGGGGTGCCTAATGAGTGAGCT
AACTCACATTAATTGCGTTGCGCTCACTGCCCGCTTTCCAGTCGGGAAACCTGTCGTGCCAGCTGCATTA
ATGAATCGGCCAACGCGCGGGGAGAGGCGGTTTGCGTATTGGGCGCTCTTCCGCTTCCTCGCTCACTGAC
TCGCTGCGCTCGGTCGTTCGGCTGCGGCGAGCGGTATCAGCTCACTCAAAGGCGGTAATACGGTTATCCA
CAGAATCAGGGGATAACGCAGGAAAGAACATGTGAGCAAAAGGCCAGCAAAAGGCCAGGAACCGTAAAAA
GGCCGCGTTGCTGGCGTTTTTCCATAGGCTCCGCCCCCCTGACGAGCATCACAAAAATCGACGCTCAAGT
CAGAGGTGGCGAAACCCGACAGGACTATAAAGATACCAGGCGTTTCCCCCTGGAAGCTCCCTCGTGCGCT
CTCCTGTTCCGACCCTGCCGCTTACCGGATACCTGTCCGCCTTTCTCCCTTCGGGAAGCGTGGCGCTTTC
TCATAGCTCACGCTGTAGGTATCTCAGTTCGGTGTAGGTCGTTCGCTCCAAGCTGGGCTGTGTGCACGAA
CCCCCCGTTCAGCCCGACCGCTGCGCCTTATCCGGTAACTATCGTCTTGAGTCCAACCCGGTAAGACACG
ACTTATCGCCACTGGCAGCAGCCACTGGTAACAGGATTAGCAGAGCGAGGTATGTAGGCGGTGCTACAGA
GTTCTTGAAGTGGTGGCCTAACTACGGCTACACTAGAAGAACAGTATTTGGTATCTGCGCTCTGCTGAAG
CCAGTTACCTTCGGAAAAAGAGTTGGTAGCTCTTGATCCGGCAAACAAACCACCGCTGGTAGCGGTGGTT
TTTTTGTTTGCAAGCAGCAGATTACGCGCAGAAAAAAAGGATCTCAAGAAGATCCTTTGATCTTTTCTAC
GGGGTCTGACGCTCAGTGGAACGAAAACTCACGTTAAGGGATTTTGGTCATGAGATTATCAAAAAGGATC
TTCACCTAGATCCTTTTAAATTAAAAATGAAGTTTTAAATCAATCTAAAGTATATATGAGTAAACTTGGT
CTGACAGTTACCAATGCTTAATCAGTGAGGCACCTATCTCAGCGATCTGTCTATTTCGTTCATCCATAGT
TGCCTGACTCCCCGTCGTGTAGATAACTACGATACGGGAGGGCTTACCATCTGGCCCCAGTGCTGCAATG
ATACCGCGAGACCCACGCTCACCGGCTCCAGATTTATCAGCAATAAACCAGCCAGCCGGAAGGGCCGAGC
GCAGAAGTGGTCCTGCAACTTTATCCGCCTCCATCCAGTCTATTAATTGTTGCCGGGAAGCTAGAGTAAG
TAGTTCGCCAGTTAATAGTTTGCGCAACGTTGTTGCCATTGCTACAGGCATCGTGGTGTCACGCTCGTCG
TTTGGTATGGCTTCATTCAGCTCCGGTTCCCAACGATCAAGGCGAGTTACATGATCCCCCATGTTGTGCA
AAAAAGCGGTTAGCTCCTTCGGTCCTCCGATCGTTGTCAGAAGTAAGTTGGCCGCAGTGTTATCACTCAT
GGTTATGGCAGCACTGCATAATTCTCTTACTGTCATGCCATCCGTAAGATGCTTTTCTGTGACTGGTGAG
TACTCAACCAAGTCATTCTGAGAATAGTGTATGCGGCGACCGAGTTGCTCTTGCCCGGCGTCAATACGGG
ATAATACCGCGCCACATAGCAGAACTTTAAAAGTGCTCATCATTGGAAAACGTTCTTCGGGGCGAAAACT
CTCAAGGATCTTACCGCTGTTGAGATCCAGTTCGATGTAACCCACTCGTGCACCCAACTGATCTTCAGCA
TCTTTTACTTTCACCAGCGTTTCTGGGTGAGCAAAAACAGGAAGGCAAAATGCCGCAAAAAAGGGAATAA
GGGCGACACGGAAATGTTGAATACTCATACTCTTCCTTTTTCAATATTATTGAAGCATTTATCAGGGTTA
TTGTCTCATGAGCGGATACATATTTGAATGTATTTAGAAAAATAAACAAATAGGGGTTCCGCGCACATTT
CCCCGAAAAGTGCCACCTGACGTC
Features (pLannotate 1.2.2; 22 found; start..end, strand, type, name):
     28..80      -  misc_feature   bom (fragment): basis of mobility region from pBR322
    235..614     +  enhancer       CMV enhancer: human cytomegalovirus immediate early enhancer
    615..818     +  promoter       CMV promoter: human cytomegalovirus (CMV) immediate early promoter
    814..847     +  LTR            5' LTR (truncated) (fragment): truncated 5' long terminal repeat (LTR) from HIV-1
    863..881     +  promoter       T7 promoter: promoter for bacteriophage T7 RNA polymerase
    929..4849    +  CDS            AsCpf1: CRISPR-associated protein from Acidaminococcus sp. BV3L6 (Zetsche et al., 2015)
   4850..4897    +  CDS            nucleoplasmin NLS: bipartite nuclear localization signal from nucleoplasmin
   4904..4984    +  CDS            3xHA: three tandem HA epitope tags
   5064..5288    +  polyA_signal   bGH poly(A) signal: bovine growth hormone polyadenylation signal
   5292..5313    +  promoter       SV40 promoter (fragment): SV40 enhancer and early promoter
   5334..5762    +  rep_origin     f1 ori (sequence partly withheld): f1 bacteriophage origin of replication; arrow indicates direction of (+) strand synthesis
   5776..6105    +  promoter       SV40 promoter: SV40 enhancer and early promoter
   6172..6963    +  CDS            neo: KKA2_KLEPN - Also known as kan, nptII. Experimental evidence at protein level: Swiss-Prot protein existence level 1. Resistance to kanamycin, neomycin, paromomycin, ribostamycin, butirosin and gentamicin B. From Klebsiella pneumoniae.
   6987..7145    +  CDS            ble (fragment): BLE_KLEPN - Experimental evidence at protein level: Swiss-Prot protein existence level 1. Binding protein with a strong affinity to the bleomycin family of antibiotics. Binds to CL990; an antimitotic-antibiotic compound. From Klebsiella pneumoniae.
   7140..7261    +  polyA_signal   SV40 poly(A) signal: SV40 polyadenylation signal
   7334..7350    -  protein_bind   lac operator: The lac repressor binds to the lac operator to inhibit transcription in E. coli. This inhibition can be relieved by adding lactose or isopropyl-β-D-thiogalactopyranoside (IPTG). lac repressor encoded by lacI
   7358..7388    -  promoter       lac promoter: promoter for the E. coli lac operon
   7403..7424    -  protein_bind   CAP binding site: CAP binding activates transcription in the presence of cAMP. E. coli catabolite activator protein
   7437..7529    -  CDS            lacI (fragment): lac repressor; lacI; The lac repressor binds to the lac operator to inhibit transcription in E. coli. This inhibition can be relieved by adding lactose or isopropyl-β-D-thiogalactopyranoside (IPTG).
   7712..8300    -  rep_origin     ori: high-copy-number ColE1/pMB1/pBR322/pUC origin of replication
   8471..9331    -  CDS            AmpR: β-lactamase; bla; confers resistance to ampicillin, carbenicillin, and related antibiotics
   9332..9436    -  promoter       AmpR promoter: bla
