[The description below was written by a language model from this plasmid's Addgene catalogue record and pLannotate feature annotations shown in this document.]
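Description:
pY010 (pcDNA3.1-hAsCpf1) is a mammalian expression plasmid of about 9.5 kb, built on the pcDNA3.1 backbone, that produces a human codon-optimized version of the Cpf1 (Cas12a) nuclease from Acidaminococcus sp. BV3L6. It is propagated in E. coli through a high-copy ColE1/pUC-type origin and selected with ampicillin via the β-lactamase gene and its own promoter. An f1 origin is also present. For selection in mammalian cells, the backbone carries a neomycin phosphotransferase gene driven by the SV40 enhancer/early promoter and terminated by an SV40 polyadenylation signal, allowing G418 selection of stably transfected cells. The short annotated fragments of bom, HIV-1 LTR, ble, lacI and the lac promoter/operator region appear to be backbone remnants or similarity hits rather than functional parts of the design.

The payload is a 3.9 kb AsCpf1 open reading frame cloned between KpnI and EcoRI sites, both of which are retained. Transcription is driven by the human cytomegalovirus immediate-early enhancer and promoter and terminated by the bovine growth hormone polyadenylation signal. A T7 promoter lies just upstream of the coding sequence and could support in vitro transcription. The nuclease is fused at its C terminus to a bipartite nucleoplasmin nuclear localization signal, which directs the bacterial protein into the nucleus, followed by three tandem HA epitopes for detection or immunoprecipitation. No guide RNA cassette is annotated, so the crRNA that targets this single-RNA-guided class 2 endonuclease must be supplied separately. The plasmid is used to express AsCpf1 in mammalian cells for genome-editing experiments.
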