Addgene plasmid #69982: pY010 (pcDNA3.1-hAsCpf1)
Purpose: Expresses humanized AsCpf1
Depositing lab: Feng Zhang. Depositing organization: Broad Institute. Publication: Cpf1 Is a Single RNA-Guided Endonuclease of a Class 2 CRISPR-Cas System. Zetsche B, Gootenberg JS, Abudayyeh OO, Slaymaker IM, Makarova KS, Essletzbichler P, Volz SE, Joung J, van der Oost J, Regev A, Koonin EV, Zhang F. Cell. 2015 Sep 23. pii: S0092-8674(15)01200-3. doi: 10.1016/j.cell.2015.09.038. PubMed 26422227.
Backbone
  Vector backbone: pcDNA3.1
  Backbone size w/o insert (bp): 5354
  Total vector size (bp): 9464
  Vector type: Mammalian Expression, CRISPR
  Selectable markers: Neomycin (select with G418)
Growth in bacteria
  Bacterial resistance: Ampicillin, 100 μg/mL
  Growth temperature: 37°C
  Growth strain: NEB Stable
  Copy number: Unknown
Gene/Insert
  Gene/Insert name: hAsCpf1 (alt names: Cpf1; AsCas12a)
  Species: Acidaminococcus_sp_BV3L6
  Insert size (bp): 3921
  Promoter: CMV
  Tag / fusion protein: NLS-3xHA (C terminal on insert)
  Cloning method: Restriction Enzyme; 5′ cloning site KpnI (not destroyed); 3′ cloning site EcoRI (not destroyed)
  Sequencing primers: 5′ CMV-F; 3′ BGH-rev
Resource information
  A portion of this plasmid was derived from a plasmid made by: GenScript USA Inc.
Terms and licenses: Academic/Nonprofit Terms; Industry Terms: Not Available to Industry
How to cite: pY010 (pcDNA3.1-hAsCpf1) was a gift from Feng Zhang (Addgene plasmid # 69982 ; http://n2t.net/addgene:69982 ; RRID:Addgene_69982)
