>Addgene plasmid #69982 | pY010 (pcDNA3.1-hAsCpf1) | addgene partial sequence | sequence record 125369 | CMV-F 5'-CGCAAATGGGCGGTAGGCGTG-3'
CTATATAAGCAGAGCTCTCTGGCTAACTAGAGAACCCACTGCTTACTGGCTTATCGAAATTAATACGACT
CACTATAGGGAGACCCAAGCTGGCTAGCGTTTAAACTTAAGCTTGGTACCGCCACCATGACACAGTTCGA
GGGCTTTACCAACCTGTATCAGGTGAGCAAGACACTGCGGTTTGAGCTGATCCCACAGGGCAAGACCCTG
AAGCACATCCAGGAGCAGGGCTTCATCGAGGAGGACAAGGCCCGCAATGATCACTACAAGGAGCTGAAGC
CCATCATCGATCGGATCTACAAGACCTATGCCGACCAGTGCCTGCAGCTGGTGCAGCTGGATTGGGAGAA
CCTGAGCGCCGCCATCGACTCCTATAGAAAGGAGAAAACCGAGGAGACAAGGAACGCCCTGATCGAGGAG
CAGGCCACATATCGCAATGCCATCCACGACTACTTCATCGGCCGGACAGACAACCTGACCGATGCCATCA
ATAAGAGACACGCCGAGATCTACAAGGGCCTGTTCAAGGCCGAGCTGTTTAATGGCAAGGTGCTGAAGCA
GCTGGGCACCGTGACCACAACCGAGCACGAGAACGCCCTGCTGCGGAGCTTCGACAAGTTTACAACCTAC
TTCTCCGGCTTTTATGAGAACAGGAAGAACGTGTTCAGCGCCGAGGATATCAGCACAGCCATCCCACACC
GCATCGTGCAGGACAACTTCCCCAAGTTTAAGGAGAATTGTCACATCTTCACACGCCTGATCACCGCCGT
GCCCAGCCTGCGGGAGCACTTTGAGAACGTGAAGAAGGCCATCGGCATCTTCGTGAGCACCTCCATCGAG
GAGGTGTTTTCCTTCCCTTTTTATAACCAGCTGCTGACACAGACCCAGATCGACCTGTATAACCAGCTGC
TGGGAGGAATCTCTCGGGAGGCAGGCACCGAGAAGATCAAGGGCCTGAACGAGGTGCTGAATCTGGCCAT
CCAGAAGAATGATGAGACAGCCCACATCATCGCCTCCCTGCCACACAGATTCATCCCC
