>Addgene plasmid #69982 | pY010 (pcDNA3.1-hAsCpf1) | addgene partial sequence | sequence record 126401 | BGH-rev 5'-TAGAAGGCACAGTCGAGG-3'
GCCGCCACTGTGCTGGATATCTGCAGAATTCTTAGGCATAGTCGGGGACATCATATGGGTATGCATAATC
AGGCACGTCGTAGGGATAAGCGTAATCTGGAACATCGTATGGGTAGGATCCCTTTTTCTTTTTTGCCTGG
CCGGCCTTTTTCGTGGCCGCCGGCCTTTTGTTGCGCAGCTCCTGGATGTAGGCCAGCCAGTCCTGATTGG
AGATGCCGTTCTGCAGCTTCAGATCCTTGCTCTCCTTCAGGTGATTCAGCAGCAGCTGGCCCTTCAGGGC
GATGTGGTAGGCGCCATTGGCATCGGCGTCCATGGGCCACTCTGGGTTCTGAAACCGGGAGTCGAAGCAC
ACGCCATTCAGATCGCGCACGGGGCTGTTGATATAGTCCTCGCCTGTGGCGGCATTGGAGTTCCGCATCT
GCAGCACGCTGCGGATCAGGGCCACCATGGTGTCGATGGCGTGAGAATCGTCATTCTCCAGCAGCTTTGG
CAGGATGTTGGAGCCATCCCTGAACACGATGCCCTTCTCCTCCAGCAGGGCGATCAGCTCGTTGGCAGGA
TACAGGTCCCGGTATCTGCCGGTGAATCTGTGATTCTCGATCACTGGCACGATTCTCTTGCCGGCGATGA
AAGGGGTGCCCTTGGCGTCAAACTGTGTCTCGTTCTTCTCGAACACGATATCCCATGCAGGCATAAAGCC
GGGCAGGCCCCTCTGGAAGGACAGATTTCTGTTCATCTTAAAGTGCAGGATGAAGTCGCCGGTTTTCACG
TCGTAGTGCAGAAAGTCGAAGCCCTCCAGGAAGTGCTTGCGGCTCTCGTGATTCTTGATGGTTTTCCACA
CGAAGGGGTCCACGAAGCCGGTCAGGGGATCGATCTTAGATGTATATGGGGCAGGCACGTAAAACAGGAA
GCCAGACTGGGTGCCCATCTTGGCAAAGGAGGTGAACTGGTCTGTCAGCTGGTATGGGTTCAGCACGCCT
CCCACTTTCTCTGCTGGATAGTCCTTCAGCACCAGGCAATTCAGCTTATCGATCAGCATCTTCTCGAACT
GCTGGTACACGGCCTTCTCGGCGA
